Addgene plasmid #60439: pPB-EOS-GFP-IP
Purpose: PiggyBac for EOS-GFP
Depositing lab: Austin Smith. Depositing organization: University of Cambridge. Publication: Resetting Transcription Factor Control Circuitry toward Ground-State Pluripotency in Human. Takashima Y, Guo G, Loos R, Nichols J, Ficz G, Krueger F, Oxley D, Santos F, Clarke J, Mansfield W, Reik W, Bertone P, Smith A. Cell. 2014 Sep 11;158(6):1254-69. doi: 10.1016/j.cell.2014.08.029. PubMed 25215486.
Backbone
  Vector backbone: EOS
Growth in bacteria
  Bacterial resistance: Ampicillin, 100 μg/mL
  Growth temperature: 37°C
  Growth strain: DH5alpha
  Copy number: High Copy
Gene/Insert
  Gene/Insert name: EOS
Terms and licenses: Academic/Nonprofit Terms; Industry Terms: Not Available to Industry
How to cite: pPB-EOS-GFP-IP was a gift from Austin Smith (Addgene plasmid # 60439 ; http://n2t.net/addgene:60439 ; RRID:Addgene_60439)
