[The description below was written by a language model from this plasmid's Addgene catalogue record and pLannotate feature annotations shown in this document.]
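Description:
pPB-EOS-GFP-IP is a 6.7 kb piggyBac transposon plasmid for stable genomic integration of an EOS-driven GFP reporter into mammalian cells. The bacterial portion looks like a pBluescript-type backbone. It has a high-copy ColE1/pUC origin, an ampicillin resistance gene with its own promoter, an f1 origin, lacZα and lac regulatory remnants, and flanking T7 and T3 promoters.

The payload lies on the reverse strand between two loxP sites. It comprises an EGFP coding sequence, an EMCV IRES, the puromycin N-acetyltransferase gene and a bovine growth hormone polyadenylation signal. This bicistronic "IP" (IRES-puro) arrangement places fluorescence and puromycin resistance on a single transcript, so both depend on the same upstream regulatory element. That element, EOS, is named as the insert but is not annotated in the feature table. It presumably sits in the roughly 0.9 kb unannotated stretch upstream of EGFP, next to a short MMLV gag fragment that suggests the cassette came from a retroviral or lentiviral vector. The record does not describe what EOS is made of. In the literature, EOS reporters combine an early transposon promoter with Oct4/Sox2 enhancer elements to mark pluripotent cells, which fits the associated publication on resetting human cells toward ground-state pluripotency.

The piggyBac terminal repeats implied by the name and stated purpose are also not annotated. They probably fall in the unannotated regions just outside the loxP sites. Integration would need piggyBac transposase supplied separately, as none is encoded here. The paired loxP sites could allow Cre-mediated excision of the reporter cassette, although their relative orientation is not clear from the record.
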