Features (pLannotate 1.2.2; 20 found; start..end, strand, type, name):
     30..458     -  rep_origin     f1 ori (sequence partly withheld): f1 bacteriophage origin of replication; arrow indicates direction of (+) strand synthesis
    463..618     -  CDS            lacZα (fragment): LacZα fragment of β-galactosidase; lacZ fragment
    626..644     +  promoter       T7 promoter: promoter for bacteriophage T7 RNA polymerase
    973..1006    -  protein_bind   loxP: Cre-mediated recombination occurs in the 8-bp core sequence (GCATACAT). Cre recombinase
   1025..1041    -  promoter       SV40 promoter (fragment): SV40 enhancer and early promoter
   1045..1269    -  polyA_signal   bGH poly(A) signal: bovine growth hormone polyadenylation signal
   1356..1955    -  CDS            PuroR: puromycin N-acetyltransferase; pac from Streptomyces alboniger; confers resistance to puromycin
   1969..2541    -  misc_feature   IRES: internal ribosome entry site (IRES) of the encephalomyocarditis virus (EMCV)
   2543..2566    +  misc_feature   MCS (fragment): pBluescript multiple cloning site
   2611..3327    -  CDS            EGFP: EGFP is a basic (constitutively fluorescent) green fluorescent protein published in 1996, derived from Aequorea victoria. It is reported to be a rapidly-maturing weak dimer with moderate acid sensitivity.
   4214..4254    -  CDS            gag (truncated) (fragment): truncated Moloney murine leukemia virus (MMLV) gag gene lacking the start codon
   4270..4303    -  protein_bind   loxP: Cre-mediated recombination occurs in the 8-bp core sequence (GCATACAT). Cre recombinase
   4560..4578    -  promoter       T3 promoter: promoter for bacteriophage T3 RNA polymerase
   4623..4639    -  protein_bind   lac operator: The lac repressor binds to the lac operator to inhibit transcription in E. coli. This inhibition can be relieved by adding lactose or isopropyl-β-D-thiogalactopyranoside (IPTG). lac repressor encoded by lacI
   4647..4677    -  promoter       lac promoter: promoter for the E. coli lac operon
   4692..4713    -  protein_bind   CAP binding site: CAP binding activates transcription in the presence of cAMP. E. coli catabolite activator protein
   4726..4818    -  CDS            lacI (fragment): lac repressor; lacI; The lac repressor binds to the lac operator to inhibit transcription in E. coli. This inhibition can be relieved by adding lactose or isopropyl-β-D-thiogalactopyranoside (IPTG).
   5001..5589    -  rep_origin     ori: high-copy-number ColE1/pMB1/pBR322/pUC origin of replication
   5760..6620    -  CDS            AmpR: β-lactamase; bla; confers resistance to ampicillin, carbenicillin, and related antibiotics
   6621..6725    -  promoter       AmpR promoter: bla
>Addgene plasmid #60439 | pPB-EOS-GFP-IP | depositor full sequence | sequence record 158473 | pPB-EOS-GFP-IP sequence 6748 bps
CTAAATTGTAAGCGTTAATATTTTGTTAAAATTCGCGTTAAATTTTTGTTAAATCAGCTCATTTTTTAAC
CAATAGGCCGAAATCGGCAAAATCCCTTATAAATCAAAAGAATAGACCGAGATAGGGT
[37 nt withheld, positions 129-165]
AAAGAACGTGGACTCCAACGTCAAAGG
[49 nt withheld, positions 193-241]
T
[91 nt withheld, positions 243-333]
G
[124 nt withheld, positions 335-458]
CCCATTCGCCATTCAGGCTGCGCAACTGTTGGGAAGGGCGATCGGTGCGGGCCTCTTCGCTATTACGCCA
GCTGGCGAAAGGGGGATGTGCTGCAAGGCGATTAAGTTGGGTAACGCCAGGGTTTTCCCAGTCACGACGT
TGTAAAACGACGGCCAGTGAGCGCGCGTAATACGACTCACTATAGGGCGAATTGGAGCTCTTTAACCCTA
GAAAGATAGTCTGCGTAAAATTGACGCATGCATTCTTGAAATATTGCTCTCTCTTTCTAAATAGCGCGAA
TCCGTCGCTGTGCATTTAGGACATCTCAGTCGCCGCTTGGAGCTCCCGTGAGGCGTGCTTGTCAATGCGG
TAAGTGTCACTGATTTTGAACTATAACGACCGCGTGAGTCAAAATGACGCATGATTATCTTTTACGTGAC
TTTTAAGATTTAACTCATACGATAATTATATTGTTATTTCATGTTCTACTTACGTGATAACTTATTATAT
ATATATTTTCTTGTTATAGATATCATAACTTCGTATAATGTATGCTATACGAAGTTATGCGGCCCTCGAG
GCTGCAGGTTCTTTCCGCCTCAGAAGCCATAGAGCCCACCGCATCCCCAGCATGCCTGCTATTGTCTTCC
CAATCCTCCCCCTTGCTGTCCTGCCCCACCCCACCCCCCAGAATAGAATGACACCTACTCAGACAATGCG
ATGCAATTTCCTCATTTTATTAGGAAAGGACAGTGGGAGTGGCACCTTCCAGGGTCAAGGAAGGCACGGG
GGAGGGGCAAACAACAGATGGCTGGCAACTAGAAGGCACAGTCGAGGCTGATCAGCGAGCTCTAGATCAT
CGATGCATGGGGTCGTGCGCTCCTTTCGGTCGGGCGCTGCGGGTCGTGGGGCGGGCGTCAGGCACCGGGC
TTGCGGGTCATGCACCAGGTGCGCGGTCCTTCGGGCACCTCGACGTCGGCGGTGACGGTGAAGCCGAGCC
GCTCGTAGAAGGGGAGGTTGCGGGGCGCGGAGGTCTCCAGGAAGGCGGGCACCCCGGCGCGCTCGGCCGC
CTCCACTCCGGGGAGCACGACGGCGCTGCCCAGACCCTTGCCCTGGTGGTCGGGCGAGACGCCGACGGTG
GCCAGGAACCACGCGGGCTCCTTGGGCCGGTGCGGCGCCAGGAGGCCTTCCATCTGTTGCTGCGCGGCCA
GCCGGGAACCGCTCAACTCGGCCATGCGCGGGCCGATCTCGGCGAACACCGCCCCCGCTTCGACGCTCTC
CGGCGTGGTCCAGACCGCCACCGCGGCGCCGTCGTCCGCGACCCACACCTTGCCGATGTCGAGCCCGACG
CGCGTGAGGAAGAGTTCTTGCAGCTCGGTGACCCGCTCGATGTGGCGGTCCGGATCGACGGTGTGGCGCG
TGGCGGGGTAGTCGGCGAACGCGGCGGCGAGGGTGCGTACGGCCCGGGGGACGTCGTCGCGGGTGGCGAG
GCGCACCGTGGGCTTGTACTCGGTCATGGTTGTGGCCATATTATCATCGTGTTTTTCAAAGGAAAACCAC
GTCCCCGTGGTTCGGGGGGCCTAGACGTTTTTTAACCTCGACTAAACACATGTAAAGCATGTGCACCGAG
GCCCCAGATCAGATCCCATACAATGGGGTACCTTCTGGGCATCCTTCAGCCCCTTGTTGAATACGCTTGA
GGAGAGCCATTTGACTCTTTCCACAACTATCCAACTCACAACGTGGCACTGGGGTTGTGCCGCCTTTGCA
GGTGTATCTTATACACGTGGCTTTTGGCCGCAGAGGCACCTGTCGCCAGGTGGGGGGTTCCGCTGCCTGC
AAAGGGTCGCTACAGACGTTGTTTGTCTTCAAGAAGCTTCCAGAGGAACTGCTTCCTTCACGACATTCAA
CAGACCTTGCATTCCTTTGGCGAGAGGGGAAAGACCCCTAGGAATGCTCGTCAAGAAGACAGGGCCAGGT
TTCCGGGCCCTCACATTGCCAAAAGACGGCAATATGGTGGAAAATAACATATAGACAAACGCACACCGGC
CTTATTCCAAGCGGCTTCGGCCAGTAACGTTAGGGGGGGGGGAGGGAGAGGGGCGGAATTCGATATCAAG
CTTATCGAGCGGCCGCTCGATACCGTCGATCTCAGTGGACTAGTGCTAGCTACTTGTACAGCTCGTCCAT
GCCGAGAGTGATCCCGGCGGCGGTCACGAACTCCAGCAGGACCATGTGATCGCGCTTCTCGTTGGGGTCT
TTGCTCAGGGCGGACTGGGTGCTCAGGTAGTGGTTGTCGGGCAGCAGCACGGGGCCGTCGCCGATGGGGG
TGTTCTGCTGGTAGTGGTCGGCGAGCTGCACGCTGCCGTCCTCGATGTTGTGGCGGATCTTGAAGTTCAC
CTTGATGCCGTTCTTCTGCTTGTCGGCCATGATATAGACGTTGTGGCTGTTGTAGTTGTACTCCAGCTTG
TGCCCCAGGATGTTGCCGTCCTCCTTGAAGTCGATGCCCTTCAGCTCGATGCGGTTCACCAGGGTGTCGC
CCTCGAACTTCACCTCGGCGCGGGTCTTGTAGTTGCCGTCGTCCTTGAAGAAGATGGTGCGCTCCTGGAC
GTAGCCTTCGGGCATGGCGGACTTGAAGAAGTCGTGCTGCTTCATGTGGTCGGGGTAGCGGCTGAAGCAC
TGCACGCCGTAGGTCAGGGTGGTCACGAGGGTGGGCCAGGGCACGGGCAGCTTGCCGGTGGTGCAGATGA
ACTTCAGGGTCAGCTTGCCGTAGGTGGCATCGCCCTCGCCCTCGCCGGACACGCTGAACTTGTGGCCGTT
TACGTCGCCGTCCAGCTCGACCAGGATGGGCACCACCCCGGTGAACAGCTCCTCGCCCTTGCTCACCATG
GTGGCTTTACCAACAGTACCGGAATGCCAAGCTTACTTAGATCGCAGATCTTGTTGCGGCCGCCAGCAGC
TCGCAACGTGAACGGTTCGACTGAGAAGGCCGCTCGAGCTTTAAGAGAGGAATCTAGACGGGGCGGAAGA
AAGAATGTAGCCAAGACAGTTACTCTGATCAAGGCTCAAATTTTATAGTTGCGACACTAGTTATGAAGGA
AGGGGGAGGGGACCCGATTCCCGCCGAATAATCTCTGGTCCAGTAGAAAGGTGCACGGGTGTGGCTCCGC
AGGTTCCAGCAGTGGGCGTGGCAGAACGAATGAGCAGGAAGCTCCACCCCTGAGCAAGCAGGTTTCAGGC
TGGGGGAGGGGAGAATTCACTAGTGATTAAGCTCGAGCTAGGACGAGAGGGACCCCTCCCCAACCATCTT
CTCTGCCCCCAGGGCAGAGCTATCATGCACCTTTGTTATGCATCTGCCGTCTGCCCAGAACTCTCAACCT
CCCTGGGGGGAGGGGCAGGGTCGGGCTACAACCTCCCCACACCCGAATTCACTAGTGATTAAGCTCGAGC
TAGGACGAGAGGGACCCCTCCCCAACCATCTTCTCTGCCCCCAGGGCAGAGCTATCATGCACCTTTGTTA
TGCATCTGCCGTCTGCCCAGAACTCTCAACCTCCCTGGGGGGAGGGGCAGGGTCGGGCTACAACCTCCCC
ACACCCGAATTCACTAGTGATTAAGCTCGAGCTAGGACGAGAGGGACCCCTCCCCAACCATCTTCTCTGC
CCCCAGGGCAGAGCTATCATGCACCTTTGTTATGCATCTGCCGTCTGCCCAGAACTCTCAACCTCCCTGG
GGGGAGGGGCAGGGTCGGGCTACAACCTCCCCACACCCGAATTCCGGCGCCTAGAGAAGGAGTGAGGGCT
GGATAAAGGGAGGATCCGCGGCCGCGTCGAGATAACTTCGTATAATGTATGCTATACGAAGTTATGTTTT
GTTACTTTATAGAAGAAATTTTGAGTTTTTGTTTTTTTTTAATAAATAAATAAACATAAATAAATTGTTT
GTTGAATTTATTATTAGTATGTAAGTGTAAATATAATAAAACTTAATATCTATTCAAATTAATAAATAAA
CCTCGATATACAGACCGATAAAACACATGCGTCAATTTTACGCATGATTATCTTTAACGTACGTCACAAT
ATGATTATCTTTCTAGGGTTAAAGAGCTCCAGCTTTTGTTCCCTTTAGTGAGGGTTAATTGCGCGCTTGG
CGTAATCATGGTCATAGCTGTTTCCTGTGTGAAATTGTTATCCGCTCACAATTCCACACAACATACGAGC
CGGAAGCATAAAGTGTAAAGCCTGGGGTGCCTAATGAGTGAGCTAACTCACATTAATTGCGTTGCGCTCA
CTGCCCGCTTTCCAGTCGGGAAACCTGTCGTGCCAGCTGCATTAATGAATCGGCCAACGCGCGGGGAGAG
GCGGTTTGCGTATTGGGCGCTCTTCCGCTTCCTCGCTCACTGACTCGCTGCGCTCGGTCGTTCGGCTGCG
GCGAGCGGTATCAGCTCACTCAAAGGCGGTAATACGGTTATCCACAGAATCAGGGGATAACGCAGGAAAG
AACATGTGAGCAAAAGGCCAGCAAAAGGCCAGGAACCGTAAAAAGGCCGCGTTGCTGGCGTTTTTCCATA
GGCTCCGCCCCCCTGACGAGCATCACAAAAATCGACGCTCAAGTCAGAGGTGGCGAAACCCGACAGGACT
ATAAAGATACCAGGCGTTTCCCCCTGGAAGCTCCCTCGTGCGCTCTCCTGTTCCGACCCTGCCGCTTACC
GGATACCTGTCCGCCTTTCTCCCTTCGGGAAGCGTGGCGCTTTCTCATAGCTCACGCTGTAGGTATCTCA
GTTCGGTGTAGGTCGTTCGCTCCAAGCTGGGCTGTGTGCACGAACCCCCCGTTCAGCCCGACCGCTGCGC
CTTATCCGGTAACTATCGTCTTGAGTCCAACCCGGTAAGACACGACTTATCGCCACTGGCAGCAGCCACT
GGTAACAGGATTAGCAGAGCGAGGTATGTAGGCGGTGCTACAGAGTTCTTGAAGTGGTGGCCTAACTACG
GCTACACTAGAAGGACAGTATTTGGTATCTGCGCTCTGCTGAAGCCAGTTACCTTCGGAAAAAGAGTTGG
TAGCTCTTGATCCGGCAAACAAACCACCGCTGGTAGCGGTGGTTTTTTTGTTTGCAAGCAGCAGATTACG
CGCAGAAAAAAAGGATCTCAAGAAGATCCTTTGATCTTTTCTACGGGGTCTGACGCTCAGTGGAACGAAA
ACTCACGTTAAGGGATTTTGGTCATGAGATTATCAAAAAGGATCTTCACCTAGATCCTTTTAAATTAAAA
ATGAAGTTTTAAATCAATCTAAAGTATATATGAGTAAACTTGGTCTGACAGTTACCAATGCTTAATCAGT
GAGGCACCTATCTCAGCGATCTGTCTATTTCGTTCATCCATAGTTGCCTGACTCCCCGTCGTGTAGATAA
CTACGATACGGGAGGGCTTACCATCTGGCCCCAGTGCTGCAATGATACCGCGAGACCCACGCTCACCGGC
TCCAGATTTATCAGCAATAAACCAGCCAGCCGGAAGGGCCGAGCGCAGAAGTGGTCCTGCAACTTTATCC
GCCTCCATCCAGTCTATTAATTGTTGCCGGGAAGCTAGAGTAAGTAGTTCGCCAGTTAATAGTTTGCGCA
ACGTTGTTGCCATTGCTACAGGCATCGTGGTGTCACGCTCGTCGTTTGGTATGGCTTCATTCAGCTCCGG
TTCCCAACGATCAAGGCGAGTTACATGATCCCCCATGTTGTGCAAAAAAGCGGTTAGCTCCTTCGGTCCT
CCGATCGTTGTCAGAAGTAAGTTGGCCGCAGTGTTATCACTCATGGTTATGGCAGCACTGCATAATTCTC
TTACTGTCATGCCATCCGTAAGATGCTTTTCTGTGACTGGTGAGTACTCAACCAAGTCATTCTGAGAATA
GTGTATGCGGCGACCGAGTTGCTCTTGCCCGGCGTCAATACGGGATAATACCGCGCCACATAGCAGAACT
TTAAAAGTGCTCATCATTGGAAAACGTTCTTCGGGGCGAAAACTCTCAAGGATCTTACCGCTGTTGAGAT
CCAGTTCGATGTAACCCACTCGTGCACCCAACTGATCTTCAGCATCTTTTACTTTCACCAGCGTTTCTGG
GTGAGCAAAAACAGGAAGGCAAAATGCCGCAAAAAAGGGAATAAGGGCGACACGGAAATGTTGAATACTC
ATACTCTTCCTTTTTCAATATTATTGAAGCATTTATCAGGGTTATTGTCTCATGAGCGGATACATATTTG
AATGTATTTAGAAAAATAAACAAATAGGGGTTCCGCGCACATTTCCCCGAAAAGTGCCAC
