>Addgene plasmid #60439 | pPB-EOS-GFP-IP | addgene partial sequence | sequence record 150377 | M13-F20 5'-TGTAAAACGACGGCCAGT-3'
AAGATAGTCTGCGTAAAATTGACGCATGCATTCTTGAAATATTGCTCTCTCTTTCTAAATAGCGCGAATC
CGTCGCTGTGCATTTAGGACATCTCAGTCGCCGCTTGGAGCTCCCGTGAGGCGTGCTTGTCAATGCGGTA
AGTGTCACTGATTTTGAACTATAACGACCGCGTGAGTCAAAATGACGCATGATTATCTTTTACGTGACTT
TTAAGATTTAACTCATACGATAATTATATTGTTATTTCATGTTCTACTTACGTGATAACTTATTATATAT
ATATTTTCTTGTTATAGATATCATAACTTCGTATAATGTATGCTATACGAAGTTATGCGGCCCTCGAGGC
TGCAGGTTCTTTCCGCCTCAGAAGCCATAGAGCCCACCGCATCCCCAGCATGCCTGCTATTGTCTTCCCA
ATCCTCCCCCTTGCTGTCCTGCCCCACCCCACCCCCCAGAATAGAATGACACCTACTCAGACAATGCGAT
GCAATTTCCTCATTTTATTAGGAAAGGACAGTGGGAGTGGCACCTTCCAGGGTCAAGGAAGGCACGGGGG
AGGGGCAAACAACAGATGGCTGGCAACTAGAAGGCACAGTCGAGGCTGATCAGCGAGCTCTAGATCATCG
ATGCATGGGGTCGTGCGCTCCTTTCGGTCGGGCGCTGCGGGTCGTGGGGCGGGCGTCAGGCACCGGGCTT
GCGGGTCATGCACCAGGTGCGCGGTCCTTCGGGCACCTCGACGTCGGCGGTGACGGTGAAGCCGAGCCGC
TCGTA
