>Addgene plasmid #60439 | pPB-EOS-GFP-IP | addgene partial sequence | sequence record 153157 | M13-Rev 5'-CAGGAAACAGCTATGACC-3'
AAGCTGGAGCTCTTTAACCCTAGAAAGATAATCATATTGTGACGTACGTTAAAGATAATCATGCGTAAAA
TTGACGCATGTGTTTTATCGGTCTGTATATCGAGGTTTATTTATTAATTTGAATAGATATTAAGTTTTAT
TATATTTACACTTACATACTAATAATAAATTCAACAAACAATTTATTTATGTTTATTTATTTATTAAAAA
AAAACAAAAACTCAAAATTTCTTCTATAAAGTAACAAAACATAACTTCGTATAGCATACATTATACGAAG
TTATCTCGACGCGGCCGCGGATCCTCCCTTTATCCAGCCCTCACTCCTTCTCTAGGCGCCGGAATTCGGG
TGTGGGGAGGTTGTAGCCCGACCCTGCCCCTCCCCCCAGGGAGGTTGAGAGTTCTGGGCAGACGGCAGAT
GCATAACAAAGGTGCATGATAGCTCTGCCCTGGGGGCAGAGAAGATGGTTGGGGAGGGGTCCCTCTCGTC
CTAGCTCGAGCTTAATCACTAGTGAATTCGGGTGTGGGGAGGTTGTAGCCCGACCCTGCCCCTCCCCCCA
GGGAGGTTGAGAGTTCTGGGCAGACGGCAGATGCATAACAAAGGTGCATGATAGCTCTGCCCTGGGGGCA
GAGAAGATGGTTGGGGAGGGGTCCCTCTCGTCCTAGCTCGAGCTTAATCACTAGTGAATTCGGGTGTGGG
GAGGTTGTAGCCCGACCCTGCCCCTCCCCCCAGGGAGGTTGAGAGTTCTGG
